Addgene plasmid #207508: pIG-831_HA-GD2-28z_CAR_TFAP4_Retroviral
Purpose: This plasmid can be used to generate retrovirus.
Depositing lab: Alexander Marson. Depositing organization: J. David Gladstone Institutes. Publication: Modular pooled discovery of synthetic knockin sequences to program durable cell therapies. Blaeschke F, Chen YY, Apathy R, Daniel B, Chen AY, Chen PA, Sandor K, Zhang W, Li Z, Mowery CT, Yamamoto TN, Nyberg WA, To A, Yu R, Bueno R, Kim MC, Schmidt R, Goodman DB, Feuchtinger T, Eyquem J, Jimmie Ye C, Carnevale J, Satpathy AT, Shifrut E, Roth TL, Marson A. Cell. 2023 Sep 14;186(19):4216-4234.e33. doi: 10.1016/j.cell.2023.08.013. PubMed 37714135.
Backbone
  Vector backbone: PMSGV
  Vector type: Retroviral
Growth in bacteria
  Bacterial resistance: Ampicillin, 100 μg/mL
  Growth temperature: 30°C
  Growth strain: NEB Stable
  Copy number: High Copy
Gene/Insert
  Gene/Insert name: TFAP4, HA-GD2-28z_CAR
  Species: H. sapiens (human)
  Entrez Gene: TFAP4 (a.k.a. AP-4, bHLHc41)
  Cloning method: Unknown
Resource information
  A portion of this plasmid was derived from a plasmid made by: HA-GD2-28z CAR sequence and MSGV backbone were provided by Crystal Mackall/Robbie Majzner.
Terms and licenses: Academic/Nonprofit Terms; Industry Terms: Not Available to Industry
Depositor comments: Please visit https://doi.org/10.1101/2022.07.27.501186 for bioRxiv preprint.
How to cite: pIG-831_HA-GD2-28z_CAR_TFAP4_Retroviral was a gift from Alexander Marson (Addgene plasmid # 207508 ; http://n2t.net/addgene:207508 ; RRID:Addgene_207508)
