[The description below was written by a language model from this plasmid's Addgene catalogue record and pLannotate feature annotations shown in this document.]
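Description:
pIG-831_HA-GD2-28z_CAR_TFAP4_Retroviral is a gammaretroviral transfer plasmid of about 8.8 kb built on the MSGV backbone and intended for producing retrovirus that delivers a transcription factor together with a chimeric antigen receptor. In bacteria it replicates from a high-copy ColE1/pUC-type origin and is selected with ampicillin through the bla gene. The backbone also carries non-functional remnants of earlier cloning vectors, including fragments of rop, bom, lacZα, the tetracycline resistance gene and lac regulatory elements.

The viral cassette is flanked by 5' and 3' long terminal repeats of murine embryonic stem cell virus. Downstream of the 5' LTR lie the MMLV packaging signal, a truncated gag segment lacking its start codon, and a pol region containing the splice acceptor. These elements allow the genomic RNA to be encapsidated and the payload to be expressed from a spliced, LTR-driven transcript. No separate internal promoter is annotated, so expression appears to depend on the 5' LTR.

The payload begins with the human TFAP4 coding sequence, a bHLH transcription factor that binds CAGCTG motifs. It is followed by the HA-GD2-28z CAR, which is annotated as a mouse kappa light-chain variable region, an IgG1-like segment that probably covers the heavy-chain variable region and an Fc-derived spacer, a CD28 portion and the CD3ζ (CD247) signalling domain. A gap of roughly 180 nt between TFAP4 and the CAR is unannotated. The record does not state which element links the two reading frames, though a self-cleaving peptide plus a signal peptide would be typical. The associated publication concerns the discovery of synthetic sequences that program durable cell therapies, which suggests the plasmid is used to test co-expression of TFAP4 with a GD2-directed CAR in transduced T cells.
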