Features (pLannotate 1.2.2; 22 found; start..end, strand, type, name):
    171..1031    -  CDS            AmpR: β-lactamase; bla; confers resistance to ampicillin, carbenicillin, and related antibiotics
   1032..1136    -  promoter       AmpR promoter: bla
   1231..1266    +  CDS            rop (fragment): Rop protein, which maintains plasmids at low copy number; rop
   1368..1467    +  misc_feature   bom (fragment): basis of mobility region from pBR322
   1473..1622    -  CDS            lacZα (fragment): LacZα fragment of β-galactosidase; lacZ fragment
   1622..1823    -  CDS            TcR (fragment): tetracycline efflux protein; tet; confers resistance to tetracycline
   1824..1922    +  CDS            env (fragment): murine leukemia virus gPr80 envelope polyprotein precursor; env; proteolytically cleaved into gp70SU and p15TM subunits
   1964..2480    +  LTR            5' LTR: 5' long terminal repeat from murine embryonic stem cell virus
   2611..2909    +  misc_feature   MMLV Ψ (fragment): packaging signal of Moloney murine leukemia virus (MMLV)
   2981..3390    +  CDS            gag (truncated) (fragment): truncated Moloney murine leukemia virus (MMLV) gag gene lacking the start codon
   3400..3770    +  misc_feature   pol region: Moloney murine leukemia virus (MMLV) pol region containing the splice acceptor site
   3787..4800    +  CDS            TFAP4: TFAP4_HUMAN - Also known as BHLHC41. Experimental evidence at protein level: Swiss-Prot protein existence level 1. Transcription factor that activates both viral and cellular genes by binding to the symmetrical DNA sequence 5'-CAGCTG-3'. From Homo sapiens (Human).
   4981..5319    +  CDS            KV2A7_MOUSE: Experimental evidence at protein level: Swiss-Prot protein existence level 1. From Mus musculus (Mouse).
   5365..6447    +  CDS            IGG1_HUMAN (fragment): Experimental evidence at protein level: Swiss-Prot protein existence level 1. Immunoglobulins, also known as antibodies, are membrane-bound or secreted glycoproteins produced by B lymphocytes. In the recognition phase of humoral immunity, the membrane-bound immunoglobulins serve as receptors which, upon binding of a specific antigen, trigger the clonal expansion and differentiation of B lymphocytes into immunoglobulins- secreting plasma cells. Secreted immunoglobulins mediate the effector phase of humoral immunity, which results in the elimination of bound antigens (PubMed:22158414, PubMed:201
   6469..6789    +  CDS            CD28 (fragment): CD28_HUMAN - Experimental evidence at protein level: Swiss-Prot protein existence level 1. Involved in T-cell activation, the induction of cell proliferation and cytokine production and promotion of T-cell survival. Enhances the production of IL4 and IL10 in T-cells in conjunction with TCR/CD3 ligation and CD40L costimulation (PubMed:8617933). Isoform 3 enhances CD40L-mediated activation of NF-kappa-B and kinases MAPK8 and PAK2 in T-cells (PubMed:15067037). From Homo sapiens (Human).
   6790..7125    +  CDS            CD247 (fragment): CD3Z_HUMAN - Also known as CD3Z, T3Z, TCRZ. Experimental evidence at protein level: Swiss-Prot protein existence level 1. Part of the TCR-CD3 complex present on T-lymphocyte cell surface that plays an essential role in adaptive immune response. When antigen presenting cells (APCs) activate T-cell receptor (TCR), TCR- mediated signals are transmitted across the cell membrane by the CD3 chains CD3D, CD3E, CD3G and CD3Z. All CD3 chains contain immunoreceptor tyrosine-based activation motifs (ITAMs) in their cytoplasmic domain. Upon TCR engagement, these motifs become phosphorylated by Src family
   7178..7692    +  LTR            3' LTR: 3' long terminal repeat from murine embryonic stem cell virus
   7864..7880    -  protein_bind   lac operator: The lac repressor binds to the lac operator to inhibit transcription in E. coli. This inhibition can be relieved by adding lactose or isopropyl-β-D-thiogalactopyranoside (IPTG). lac repressor encoded by lacI
   7888..7918    -  promoter       lac promoter: promoter for the E. coli lac operon
   7933..7954    -  protein_bind   CAP binding site: CAP binding activates transcription in the presence of cAMP. E. coli catabolite activator protein
   7967..8059    -  CDS            lacI (fragment): lac repressor; lacI; The lac repressor binds to the lac operator to inhibit transcription in E. coli. This inhibition can be relieved by adding lactose or isopropyl-β-D-thiogalactopyranoside (IPTG).
   8242..8830    -  rep_origin     ori: high-copy-number ColE1/pMB1/pBR322/pUC origin of replication
>Addgene plasmid #207508 | pIG-831_HA-GD2-28z_CAR_TFAP4_Retroviral | addgene full sequence | sequence record 412355 | Addgene NGS Result
GAAGATCCTTTGATCTTTTCTACGGGGTCTGACGCTCAGTGGAACGAAAACTCACGTTAAGGGATTTTGG
TCATGAGATTATCAAAAAGGATCTTCACCTAGATCCTTTTAAATTAAAAATGAAGTTTTAAATCAATCTA
AAGTATATATGAGTAAACTTGGTCTGACAGTTACCAATGCTTAATCAGTGAGGCACCTATCTCAGCGATC
TGTCTATTTCGTTCATCCATAGTTGCCTGACTCCCCGTCGTGTAGATAACTACGATACGGGAGGGCTTAC
CATCTGGCCCCAGTGCTGCAATGATACCGCGAGACCCACGCTCACCGGCTCCAGATTTATCAGCAATAAA
CCAGCCAGCCGGAAGGGCCGAGCGCAGAAGTGGTCCTGCAACTTTATCCGCCTCCATCCAGTCTATTAAT
TGTTGCCGGGAAGCTAGAGTAAGTAGTTCGCCAGTTAATAGTTTGCGCAACGTTGTTGCCATTGCTACAG
GCATCGTGGTGTCACGCTCGTCGTTTGGTATGGCTTCATTCAGCTCCGGTTCCCAACGATCAAGGCGAGT
TACATGATCCCCCATGTTGTGCAAAAAAGCGGTTAGCTCCTTCGGTCCTCCGATCGTTGTCAGAAGTAAG
TTGGCCGCAGTGTTATCACTCATGGTTATGGCAGCACTGCATAATTCTCTTACTGTCATGCCATCCGTAA
GATGCTTTTCTGTGACTGGTGAGTACTCAACCAAGTCATTCTGAGAATAGTGTATGCGGCGACCGAGTTG
CTCTTGCCCGGCGTCAATACGGGATAATACCGCGCCACATAGCAGAACTTTAAAAGTGCTCATCATTGGA
AAACGTTCTTCGGGGCGAAAACTCTCAAGGATCTTACCGCTGTTGAGATCCAGTTCGATGTAACCCACTC
GTGCACCCAACTGATCTTCAGCATCTTTTACTTTCACCAGCGTTTCTGGGTGAGCAAAAACAGGAAGGCA
AAATGCCGCAAAAAAGGGAATAAGGGCGACACGGAAATGTTGAATACTCATACTCTTCCTTTTTCAATAT
TATTGAAGCATTTATCAGGGTTATTGTCTCATGAGCGGATACATATTTGAATGTATTTAGAAAAATAAAC
AAATAGGGGTTCCGCGCACATTTCCCCGAAAAGTGCCACCTGACGTCTAAGAAACCATTATTATCATGAC
ATTAACCTATAAAAATAGGCGTATCACGAGGCCCTTTCGTCTCGCGCGTTTCGGTGATGACGGTGAAAAC
CTCTGACACATGCAGCTCCCGGAGACGGTCACAGCTTGTCTGTAAGCGGATGCCGGGAGCAGACAAGCCC
GTCAGGGCGCGTCAGCGGGTGTTGGCGGGTGTCGGGGCTGGCTTAACTATGCGGCATCAGAGCAGATTGT
ACTGAGAGTGCACCATATGCGGTGTGAAATACCGCACAGATGCGTAAGGAGAAAATACCGCATCAGGCGC
CATTCGCCATTCAGGCTGCGCAACTGTTGGGAAGGGCGATCGGTGCGGGCCTCTTCGCTATTACGCCAGC
TGGCGAAAGGGGGATGTGCTGCAAGGCGATTAAGTTGGGTAACGCCAGGGTTTTCCCAGTCACGACGTTG
TAAAACGACGGCGCAAGGAATGGTGCATGCAAGGAGATGGCGCCCAACAGTCCCCCGGCCACGGGGCCTG
CCACCATACCCACGCCGAAACAAGCGCTCATGAGCCCGAAGTGGCGAGCCCGATCTTCCCCATCGGTGAT
GTCGGCGATATAGGCGCCAGCAACCGCACCTGTGGCGCCGGTGATGCCGGCCACGATGCGTCCGGCGTAG
AGGCGATTAGTCCAATTTGTTAAAGACAGGATATCAGTGGTCCAGGCTCTAGTTTTGACTCAACAATATC
ACCAGCTGAAGCCTATAGAGTACGAGCCATAGATAAAATAAAAGATTTTATTTAGTCTCCAGAAAAAGGG
GGGAATGAAAGACCCCACCTGTAGGTTTGGCAAGCTAGCTTAAGTAACGCCATTTTGCAAGGCATGGAAA
ATACATAACTGAGAATAGAGAAGTTCAGATCAAGGTTAGGAACAGAGAGACAGCAGAATATGGGCCAAAC
AGGATATCTGTGGTAAGCAGTTCCTGCCCCGGCTCAGGGCCAAGAACAGATGGTCCCCAGATGCGGTCCC
GCCCTCAGCAGTTTCTAGAGAACCATCAGATGTTTCCAGGGTGCCCCAAGGACCTGAAATGACCCTGTGC
CTTATTTGAACTAACCAATCAGTTCGCTTCTCGCTTCTGTTCGCGCGCTTCTGCTCCCCGAGCTCAATAA
AAGAGCCCACAACCCCTCACTCGGCGCGCCAGTCCTCCGATAGACTGCGTCGCCCGGGTACCCGTATTCC
CAATAAAGCCTCTTGCTGTTTGCATCCGAATCGTGGACTCGCTGATCCTTGGGAGGGTCTCCTCAGATTG
ATTGACTGCCCACCTCGGGGGTCTTTCATTTGGAGGTTCCACCGAGATTTGGAGACCCCTGCCCAGGGAC
CACCGACCCCCCCGCCGGGAGGTAAGCTGGCCAGCGGTCGTTTCGTGTCTGTCTCTGTCTTTGTGCGTGT
TTGTGCCGGCATCTAATGTTTGCGCCTGCGTCTGTACTAGTTAGCTAACTAGCTCTGTATCTGGCGGACC
CGTGGTGGAACTGACGAGTTCGGAACACCCGGCCGCAACCCTGGGAGACGTCCCAGGGACTTCGGGGGCC
GTTTTTGTGGCCCGACCTGAGTCCTAAAATCCCGATCGTTTAGGACTCTTTGGTGCACCCCCCTTAGAGG
AGGGATATGTGGTTCTGGTAGGAGACGAGAACCTAAAACAGTTCCCGCCTCCGTCTGAATTTTTGCTTTC
GGTTTGGGACCGAAGCCGCGCCGCGCGTCTTGTCTGCTGCAGCATCGTTCTGTGTTGTCTCTGTCTGACT
GTGTTTCTGTATTTGTCTGAAAATATGGGCCCGGGCTAGCCTGTTACCACTCCCTTAAGTTTGACCTTAG
GTCACTGGAAAGATGTCGAGCGGATCGCTCACAACCAGTCGGTAGATGTCAAGAAGAGACGTTGGGTTAC
CTTCTGCTCTGCAGAATGGCCAACCTTTAACGTCGGATGGCCGCGAGACGGCACCTTTAACCGAGACCTC
ATCACCCAGGTTAAGATCAAGGTCTTTTCACCTGGCCCGCATGGACACCCAGACCAGGTCCCCTACATCG
TGACCTGGGAAGCCTTGGCTTTTGACCCCCCTCCCTGGGTCAAGCCCTTTGTACACCCTAAGCCTCCGCC
TCCTCTTCCTCCATCCGCCCCGTCTCTCCCCCTTGAACCTCCTCGTTCGACCCCGCCTCGATCCTCCCTT
TATCCAGCCCTCACTCCTTCTCTAGGCGCCCCCATATGGCCATATGAGATCTTATATGGGGCACCCCCGC
CCCTTGTAAACTTCCCTGACCCTGACATGACAAGAGTTACTAACAGCCCCTCTCTCCAAGCTCACTTACA
GGCTCTCTACTTAGTCCAGCACGAAGTCTGGAGACCTCTGGCGGCAGCCTACCAAGAACAACTGGACCGA
CCGGTGGTACCTCACCCTTACCGAGTCGGCGACACAGTGTGGGTCCGCCGACACCAGACTAAGAACCTAG
AACCTCGCTGGAAAGGACCTTACACAGTCCTGCTGACCACCCCCACCGCCCTCAAAGTAGACGGCATCGC
AGCTTGGATACACGCCGCCCACGTGAAGGCTGCCGACCCCGGGGGTGGACCATCCTCTAGCCCTCGAGCC
GCCACCATGGAGTATTTCATGGTGCCCACTCAGAAGGTGCCCTCTTTGCAACATTTCAGGAAAACAGAGA
AAGAAGTGATAGGAGGGCTCTGTAGCCTTGCCAACATTCCACTAACCCCCGAGACTCAGCGGGACCAGGA
GCGGCGGATTCGGCGGGAGATCGCCAACAGCAACGAGCGGAGACGCATGCAGAGCATCAACGCGGGATTC
CAGTCCCTCAAGACCCTCATCCCCCACACAGACGGAGAGAAGCTCAGCAAGGCAGCCATTCTCCAGCAGA
CAGCCGAGTACATCTTCTCCCTGGAGCAGGAGAAGACCAGGCTCTTGCAGCAGAACACACAGCTCAAGCG
CTTCATCCAGGAGCTGAGCGGCTCGTCCCCCAAGCGACGGCGGGCAGAGGACAAGGACGAAGGCATAGGC
TCCCCGGACATCTGGGAGGACGAGAAGGCGGAGGACCTGCGGCGGGAGATGATTGAGCTGCGGCAGCAGC
TGGACAAGGAGCGCTCGGTGCGCATGATGCTGGAGGAGCAGGTGCGCTCGCTGGAGGCCCACATGTACCC
GGAAAAGCTCAAGGTGATTGCGCAGCAGGTGCAGCTGCAGCAGCAGCAGGAACAGGTGAGGCTGCTGCAC
CAGGAGAAGCTGGAGCGGGAACAGCAGCAGCTGCGGACCCAGCTTCTGCCCCCTCCGGCCCCCACCCACC
ACCCCACGGTGATCGTGCCAGCACCGCCTCCTCCTCCCTCCCACCACATCAATGTCGTCACCATGGGCCC
CTCCTCGGTCATCAACTCTGTTTCCACATCCCGGCAAAATCTGGACACCATCGTGCAGGCAATCCAGCAC
ATCGAGGGCACCCAGGAAAAGCAGGAGCTGGAGGAGGAGCAGCGGCGAGCTGTCATCGTGAAGCCTGTCC
GCAGCTGCCCGGAGGCCCCCACCTCTGACACCGCCTCCGACTCCGAGGCCTCAGACAGTGACGCCATGGA
CCAGAGCCGGGAGGAGCCGTCGGGGGACGGGGAGCTTCCCAGGGCTAAGAGAGGTTCAGGATCTGGAGGC
GGATCTGGGGGAGGAACCGGTGCTGGAAGTGGTGAGGGCAGGGGATCTCTCCTTACTTGTGGCGACGTGG
AGGAGAACCCCGGCCCCATGGAATTCGGCCTGAGCTGGCTGTTCCTGGTGGCCATCCTGAAGGGCGTGCA
GTGCAGCAGAGACATCCTGCTGACCCAGACCCCTCTGAGCCTGCCTGTGTCTCTGGGCGATCAGGCCAGC
ATCAGCTGCAGATCCAGCCAGAGCCTGGTGCACCGGAACGGCAACACCTACCTGCACTGGTATCTGCAGA
AGCCCGGCCAGAGCCCCAAGCTGCTGATCCACAAGGTGTCCAACCGGTTCAGCGGCGTGCCCGACAGATT
TTCTGGCAGCGGCTCCGGCACCGACTTCACCCTGAAGATCAGCCGGGTGGAAGCCGAGGACCTGGGCGTG
TACTTCTGCAGCCAGTCCACCCACGTGCCCCCCCTGACATTTGGCGCCGGAACAAAGCTGGAACTGAAGG
GGGGAGGCGGATCTGGCGGCGGAGGAAGTGGCGGAGGGGGATCTGAAGTGAAGCTGCAGCAGTCCGGCCC
CAGCCTGGTGGAACCTGGCGCCTCTGTGATGATCTCCTGCAAGGCCAGCGGCAGCTCCTTCACCGGCTAC
AACATGAACTGGGTGCGCCAGAACATCGGCAAGAGCCTGGAATGGATCGGCGCCATCGACCCCTACTACG
GCGGCACCAGCTACAACCAGAAGTTCAAGGGCAGAGCCACCCTGACCGTGGACAAGAGCAGCAGCACCGC
CTACATGCACCTGAAGTCCCTGACCAGCGAGGACAGCGCCGTGTACTACTGCGTGTCCGGCATGAAGTAC
TGGGGCCAGGGCACAAGCGTGACCGTGTCTAGCGCCAAGACCACCCCCCCTAGCGTGTACGGAAGAGTGA
CAGTGTCCTCTGCCGAGCCCAAGAGCTGCGACAAGACCCACACCTGTCCCCCTTGTCCTGCCCCTCCTGT
TGCAGGCCCTTCCGTGTTCCTGTTCCCCCCAAAGCCCAAGGACACACTGATGATCAGCAGAACCCCCGAA
GTGACCTGCGTGGTGGTGGACGTGTCCCACGAGGACCCAGAAGTGAAGTTCAATTGGTACGTGGACGGCG
TGGAAGTGCACAACGCCAAGACAAAGCCCAGAGAGGAACAGTACCAAAGCACCTACCGGGTGGTGTCCGT
GCTGACCGTGCTGCATCAGGATTGGCTGAACGGCAAAGAGTACAAGTGCAAAGTGTCCAACAAGGCCCTG
CCTGCCCCCATCGAGAAAACCATCAGCAAGGCCAAGGGCCAGCCCCGCGAACCCCAGGTGTACACACTGC
CCCCTAGCAGGGACGAGCTGACCAAGAACCAGGTGTCCCTGACATGCCTCGTGAAGGGCTTCTACCCCTC
CGATATCGCCGTGGAATGGGAGAGCAACGGCCAGCCCGAGAACAACTACAAGACAACCCCTCCCGTGCTG
GACAGCGACGGCTCATTCTTCCTGTACAGCAAGCTGACAGTGGATAAGTCCCGGTGGCAGCAGGGCAACG
TGTTCAGCTGCTCCGTGATGCACGAGGCCCTGCACAACCACTACACCCAGAAAAGCCTGTCCCTGAGCCC
CGGCAAGAAGGACCCCAAAGCGGCCGCAATTGAAGTTATGTATCCTCCTCCTTACCTAGACAATGAGAAG
AGCAATGGAACCATTATCCATGTGAAAGGGAAACACCTTTGTCCAAGTCCCCTATTTCCCGGACCTTCTA
AGCCCTTTTGGGTGCTGGTGGTGGTTGGGGGAGTCCTGGCTTGCTATAGCTTGCTAGTAACAGTGGCCTT
TATTATTTTCTGGGTGAGGAGTAAGAGGAGCAGGCTCCTGCACAGTGACTACATGAACATGACTCCCCGC
CGCCCCGGGCCCACCCGCAAGCATTACCAGCCCTATGCCCCACCACGCGACTTCGCAGCCTATCGCTCCA
GAGTGAAGTTCAGCAGGAGCGCAGACGCCCCCGCGTACCAGCAGGGCCAGAACCAGCTCTATAACGAGCT
CAATCTAGGACGAAGAGAGGAGTACGATGTTTTGGACAAGAGACGTGGCCGGGACCCTGAGATGGGGGGA
AAGCCGAGAAGGAAGAACCCTCAGGAAGGCCTGTACAATGAACTGCAGAAAGATAAGATGGCGGAGGCCT
ACAGTGAGATTGGGATGAAAGGCGAGCGCCGGAGGGGCAAGGGGCACGATGGCCTTTACCAGGGTCTCAG
TACAGCCACCAAGGACACCTACGACGCCCTTCACATGCAGGCCCTGCCCCCTCGCTAAGGATCCGATAAA
ATAAAAGATTTTATTTAGTCTCCAGAAAAAGGGGGGAATGAAAGACCCCACCTGTAGGTTTGGCAAGCTA
GCTTAAGTAACGCCATTTTGCAAGGCATGGAAAATACATAACTGAGAATAGAGAAGTTCAGATCAAGGTT
AGGAACAGAGAGACAGCAGAATATGGGCCAAACAGGATATCTGTGGTAAGCAGTTCCTGCCCCGGCTCAG
GGCCAAGAACAGATGGTCCCCAGATGCGGTCCCGCCCTCAGCAGTTTCTAGAGAACCATCAGATGTTTCC
AGGGTGCCCCAAGGACCTGAAATGACCCTGTGCCTTATTTGAACTAACCAATCAGTTCGCTTCTCGCTTC
TGTTCGCGCGCTTCTGCTCCCCGAGCTCAATAAAAGAGCCCACAACCCCTCACTCGGCGCGCCAGTCCTC
CGATAGACTGCGTCGCCCGGGTACCCGTGTATCCAATAAACCCTCTTGCAGTTGCATCCGACTTGTGGTC
TCGCTGTTCCTTGGGAGGGTCTCCTCTGAGTGATTGACTACCCGTCAGCGGGGGTCTTTCATGGGTAACA
GTTTCTTGAAGTTGGAGAACAACATTCTGAGGGTAGGAGTCGAATATTAAGTAATCCTGACTCAATTAGC
CACTGTTTTGAATCCACATACTCCAATACTCCTGAAATCCATCGATGGAGTTCATTATGGACAGCGCAGA
AAGAGCTGGGGAGAATTGTGAAATTGTTATCCGCTCACAATTCCACACAACATACGAGCCGGAAGCATAA
AGTGTAAAGCCTGGGGTGCCTAATGAGTGAGCTAACTCACATTAATTGCGTTGCGCTCACTGCCCGCTTT
CCAGTCGGGAAACCTGTCGTGCCAGCTGCATTAATGAATCGGCCAACGCGCGGGGAGAGGCGGTTTGCGT
ATTGGGCGCTCTTCCGCTTCCTCGCTCACTGACTCGCTGCGCTCGGTCGTTCGGCTGCGGCGAGCGGTAT
CAGCTCACTCAAAGGCGGTAATACGGTTATCCACAGAATCAGGGGATAACGCAGGAAAGAACATGTGAGC
AAAAGGCCAGCAAAAGGCCAGGAACCGTAAAAAGGCCGCGTTGCTGGCGTTTTTCCATAGGCTCCGCCCC
CCTGACGAGCATCACAAAAATCGACGCTCAAGTCAGAGGTGGCGAAACCCGACAGGACTATAAAGATACC
AGGCGTTTCCCCCTGGAAGCTCCCTCGTGCGCTCTCCTGTTCCGACCCTGCCGCTTACCGGATACCTGTC
CGCCTTTCTCCCTTCGGGAAGCGTGGCGCTTTCTCATAGCTCACGCTGTAGGTATCTCAGTTCGGTGTAG
GTCGTTCGCTCCAAGCTGGGCTGTGTGCACGAACCCCCCGTTCAGCCCGACCGCTGCGCCTTATCCGGTA
ACTATCGTCTTGAGTCCAACCCGGTAAGACACGACTTATCGCCACTGGCAGCAGCCACTGGTAACAGGAT
TAGCAGAGCGAGGTATGTAGGCGGTGCTACAGAGTTCTTGAAGTGGTGGCCTAACTACGGCTACACTAGA
AGAACAGTATTTGGTATCTGCGCTCTGCTGAAGCCAGTTACCTTCGGAAAAAGAGTTGGTAGCTCTTGAT
CCGGCAAACAAACCACCGCTGGTAGCGGTGGTTTTTTTGTTTGCAAGCAGCAGATTACGCGCAGAAAAAA
AGGATCTCAA
